>Addgene plasmid #36269 | pHiKdtA | depositor partial sequence | sequence record 45230 | pHiKdtA sequence 1284 bps
ATGTGGCGTTTTTTTTATACCAGCTTGCTTTTAATTTGCCAGCCGTTGATATTGTGTTTTATTGGCTTGC
TCAGTGTTAAATCTCCACGTTATCGTCAGCGTTTGGCTGAACGTTATGGTTTTTATGGCAATGCGTCTTG
CCCACCACCACAAGGGATCTTTATCCACGCAGCCTCCGTAGGGGAAGTGATTGCTGCGACACCGCTGGTT
CGTCAATTGCAACAAGATTATCCACATTTATCCATTACTTTTACGACTTTTACGCCCACAGGTTCAGAGC
GCGTCAAAGCCACTTTTGGAGATAGTGTTTTTCATTATTATCTCCCCCTTGATTTACCTTTTTCGATCCA
TCGTTTTATTAATTTTGTACAACCTAAATTATGTATCGTGATGGAAACAGAACTTTGGCCTAATCTTATT
CATCAATTATTTTTACGCAATATTCCATTTGTTATCGCTAATGCACGTTTATCTGCGCGTTCTGCGCATC
GTTACGGAAAAATAAAAGCGCACTTACAAACAATGTGGTCACAAATTAGCTTGATTGCAGCGCAGGATAA
CATTAGTGGAAAACGCTATGCCACTTTGGGCTATCCAAAGGAAAAATTGAATATCACGGGCAATATTAAA
TATGATCTCAATACGAATGATGAACTATTACGTAAAATTGATTCATTGCGCACCCTTTGGAAACAAGATC
GCCCAATATGGATTGCTGCCAGCACGCATAATGGAGAAGATGAAATCATTTTAAAATCTCACCGCGCTTT
GTTAGCAAAATACCCAAATTTATTGTTATTGCTCGTTCCTCGCCATCCAGAGCGTTTTAATGTGGTGGCT
GATTTACTTAAAAAGGAAAAATTTCAATTTATTCGTCGCTCCACAAATGAATTACCAAATGAAAATACCC
AAGTGATTTTGGGCGATAGTATGGGCGAATTGATGTTGATGTATGGCATTTCCGATATTGCTTTTGTGGG
TGGAAGCCTTGTGAAACACGGGGGGCATAATCCTTTAGAACCTCTTGCATTTAAAATGCCAGTGATTACT
GGCAAGCATACTTTCAATTTTCCCGAGATATTTCGAATGCTGGTAGAAGTGCAAGGTGTGTTGGAAGTTA
ATTCAACCGCAGATGCCTTAGAACGCGCCGTAGAAGCCTTATTAAACTCAAAAGAATCCCGCGAACGTTT
AGGTAATGCTGGCTATGAAGTGCTGATGGAAAACCGAGGGGCATTACAGCGTTTGTTAGATTTATTAAAA
CCTTATTTGGAGCGCAATGTATGA
