>Addgene plasmid #36269 | pHiKdtA | addgene partial sequence | sequence record 47475 | pBAD-Fwd
CCGGGGATCCTCTAGAAATAATTTTGTTTAACTTTAAGAAGGAGATATACATATGTGGCGTTTTTTTTAT
ACCAGCTTGCTTTTAATTTGCCAGCCGTTGATATTGTGTTTTATTGGCTTGCTCAGTGTTAAATCTCCAC
GTTATCGTCAGCGTTTGGCTGAACGTTATGGTTTTTATGGCAATGCGTCTTGCCCACCACCACAAGGGAT
CTTTATCCACGCAGCCTCCGTAGGGGAAGTGATTGCTGCGACACCGCTGGTTCGTCAATTGCAACAAGAT
TATCCACATTTATCCATTACTTTTACGACTTTTACGCCCACAGGTTCAGAGCGCGTCAAAGCCACTTTTG
GAGATAGTGTTTTTCATTATTATCTCCCCCTTGATTTACCTTTTTCGATCCATCGTTTTATTAATTTTGT
ACAACCTAAATTATGTATCGTGATGGAAACAGAACTTTGGCCTAATCTTATTCATCAATTATTTTTACGC
AATATTCCATTTGTTATCGCTAATGCACGTTTATCTGCGCGTTCTGCGCATCGTTACGGAAAAATAAAAG
CGCACTTACAAACAATGTGGTCACAAATTAGCTTGATTGCAGCGCA
