[The description below was written by a language model from this plasmid's Addgene catalogue record.]
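Description:
pHiKdtA is a bacterial expression plasmid built on the pBAD33.1 backbone and carrying the Haemophilus influenzae kdtA gene, which encodes the Kdo transferase of that organism. The record lists chloramphenicol resistance as the selectable marker and a standard E. coli cloning strain for propagation; copy number is given as unknown, and the origin of replication is not stated. No feature table accompanies the entry, so the detailed layout of backbone elements cannot be confirmed from the record.

The insert was placed by restriction cloning between a 5′ site recorded as "NedI" (most likely a typographical form of NdeI, which would put the start codon at the cloning junction) and a 3′ HindIII site, both retained. The promoter field reads "araC", which for pBAD-series vectors generally denotes the arabinose-regulated system: the AraC regulator controls the adjacent araBAD promoter, keeping transcription low without arabinose and allowing tunable induction when it is added. No epitope or purification tag is listed, so the protein appears to be expressed in untagged form, although the record does not say this explicitly.

Kdo transferases add 3-deoxy-D-manno-octulosonic acid (Kdo) residues to lipid A precursors during lipopolysaccharide assembly. The associated publication concerns interchangeable domains between the E. coli and H. influenzae enzymes, so the construct most plausibly served to express the wild-type H. influenzae enzyme in E. coli for comparison with the E. coli enzyme and with domain-swapped chimeras. The specific experiments performed with this plasmid are not described in the record.
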