Addgene plasmid #36269: pHiKdtA
Depositing lab: Christian Raetz. Depositing organization: Duke University. Publication: Interchangeable domains in the Kdo transferases of Escherichia coli and Haemophilus influenzae. Chung HS, Raetz CR. Biochemistry. 2010 May 18;49(19):4126-37. 10.1021/bi100343e PubMed 20394418.
Backbone
  Vector backbone: pBAD33.1
Growth in bacteria
  Bacterial resistance: Chloramphenicol, 25 μg/mL
  Growth temperature: 37°C
  Growth strain: XL1 Blue
  Copy number: Unknown
Gene/Insert
  Gene/Insert name: H. influenzae KdtA
  Promoter: araC
  Cloning method: Restriction Enzyme; 5′ cloning site NedI (not destroyed); 3′ cloning site HindIII (not destroyed)
  Sequencing primers: 5′ 5’-GCAGCATATGTGGCGTTTTTTTTATACCAGCTTGC- 3’; 3′ 5’- GCAGAAGCTTTCATACATTGCGCTCCAAATAAGGTTTT -3'
Terms and licenses: Academic/Nonprofit Terms; Industry Terms: Not Available to Industry
How to cite: pHiKdtA was a gift from Christian Raetz (Addgene plasmid # 36269 ; http://n2t.net/addgene:36269 ; RRID:Addgene_36269)
